Addgene plasmid #86085: pCMV-SPORT6-hHMGCR1
Purpose: expresses the human HMG-CoA reductase isoform 1
Depositing lab: Anne Galy. Depositing organization: Genethon.
Backbone
  Vector backbone: pCMV-SPORT6-hHMGCR2
  Backbone manufacturer: I.M.A.G.E consortium (Library NIH_MGC_118, Image Id 5212903)
  Backbone size w/o insert (bp): 5639
  Total vector size (bp): 8305
  Vector type: Mammalian Expression
Growth in bacteria
  Bacterial resistance: Ampicillin, 100 μg/mL
  Growth temperature: 37°C
  Growth strain: DH5alpha
  Copy number: High Copy
Gene/Insert
  Gene/Insert name: human HMG-CoA Reductase isoform 1
  Species: H. sapiens (human)
  Insert size (bp): 2666
  GenBank ID: NM_000859.2
  Entrez Gene: HMGCR (a.k.a. LDLCQ3, LGMDR28, MYPLG)
  Promoter: CMV
  Cloning method: Restriction Enzyme; 5′ cloning site BstBI (not destroyed); 3′ cloning site PvuII (not destroyed)
  Sequencing primers: 5′ ccggactctagcctaggccg; 3′ tcctttagaacccaatgccc
Resource information
  A portion of this plasmid was derived from a plasmid made by: the I.M.A.G.E consortium (pCMV-SPORT6-hHMGCR2, Library NIH_MGC_118, Image Id 5212903),
Terms and licenses: Academic/Nonprofit Terms; Industry Terms: Not Available to Industry
Depositor comments: The pCMV-SPORT6-hHMGCR1 plasmid was obtained by inserting a fragment of human HMGCR1 in the pCMV-SPORT6-hHMGCR2 plasmid (Library NIH_MGC_118, Image Id 5212903) using BstBI and PvuII unique restriction sites. Addgene note: This plasmid also contains a portion of the 3' UTR of HMCGR1.
How to cite: pCMV-SPORT6-hHMGCR1 was a gift from Anne Galy (Addgene plasmid # 86085 ; http://n2t.net/addgene:86085 ; RRID:Addgene_86085)
