[The description below was written by a language model from this plasmid's Addgene catalogue record.]
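Description:
pCMV-SPORT6-hHMGCR1 is a mammalian expression plasmid that drives the human HMG-CoA reductase isoform 1 coding sequence (HMGCR) from the CMV promoter, a strong constitutive viral promoter widely used for transient expression in cultured mammalian cells. The construct totals about 8.3 kb, with a recorded insert of roughly 2.7 kb in a backbone of about 5.6 kb. It is maintained in E. coli as a high-copy plasmid under ampicillin selection. No feature table accompanies the record, so the origin of replication, polyadenylation signal and any other backbone elements are not explicitly documented. No epitope tag, reporter or mammalian selection marker is listed.

The plasmid was not built by cloning a full cDNA into an empty vector. It was instead derived from an existing I.M.A.G.E. consortium cDNA clone, pCMV-SPORT6-hHMGCR2, which carries the isoform 2 transcript. A fragment of human HMGCR isoform 1 was inserted into that clone using the unique BstBI and PvuII sites, both of which remain intact, converting the isoform 2 sequence into isoform 1. The repository also notes that part of the HMGCR 3′ UTR is retained downstream of the coding region.

HMG-CoA reductase is the rate-limiting enzyme of the mevalonate pathway for cholesterol and isoprenoid synthesis and is the target of statins. The stated purpose is simply expression of isoform 1, which suits overexpression experiments in mammalian cells and, alongside the parental clone, comparison of the two isoforms. The record does not describe a more specific application.
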