>Addgene plasmid #86085 | pCMV-SPORT6-hHMGCR1 | depositor partial sequence | sequence record 167222 | CMV-5' UTR-hHMGCR1 (position 1 to 3487)
GTTACATAACTTACGGTAAATGGCCCGCCTGGCTGACCGCCCAACGACCCCCGCCCATTGACGTCAATAA
TGACGTATGTTCCCATAGTAACGCCAATAGGGACTTTCCATTGACGTCAATGGGTGGAGTATTTACGGTA
AACTGCCCACTTGGCAGTACATCAAGTGTATCATATGCCAAGTACGCCCCCTATTGACGTCAATGACGGT
AAATGGCCCGCCTGGCATTATGCCCAGTACATGACCTTATGGGACTTTCCTACTTGGCAGTACATCTACG
TATTAGTCATCGCTATTACCATGGTGATGCGGTTTTGGCAGTACATCAATGGGCGTGGATAGCGGTTTGA
CTCACGGGGATTTCCAAGTCTCCACCCCATTGACGTCAATGGGAGTTTGTTTTGGCACCAAAATCAACGG
GACTTTCCAAAATGTCGTAACAACTCCGCCCCATTGACGCAAATGGGCGGTAGGCGTGTACGGTGGGAGG
TCTATATAAGCAGAGCTCGTTTAGTGAACCGTCAGATCGCCTGGAGACGCCATCCACGCTGTTTTGACCT
CCATAGAAGACACCGGGACCGATCCAGCCTCCGGACTCTAGCCTAGGCCGCGGGACGGATAACAATTTCA
CACAGGAAACAGCTATGACCATTAGGCCTATTTAGGTGACACTATAGAACAAGTTTGTACAAAAAAGCAG
GCTGGTACCGGTCCGGAATTCCCGGGATCGACTGCGTTAACTGGAGCCAGGCTGAGCGTCGGCGCCGGGG
TTCGGTGGCCTCTAGTGAGATCTGGAGGATCCAAGGATTCTGTAGCTACA
[2664 nt withheld, positions 821-3484]
TGA
