>Addgene plasmid #86085 | pCMV-SPORT6-hHMGCR1 | addgene partial sequence | sequence record 173551 | Addgene Partial NGS Result
GGCGGCCGCTCTAGAGTATCCCTCGAGGGGCCCAAGCTTACGCGTACCCAGCTTTCTTGTACAAAGTGGT
CCCTATAGTGAGTCGTATTATAAGCTAGGCACTGGCCGTCGTTTTACAACGTCGTGACTGGGAAAACTGC
TAGCTTGGGATCTTTGTGAAGGAACCTTACTTCTGTGGTGTGACATAATTGGACAAACTACCTACAGAGA
TTTAAAGCTCTAAGGTAAATATAAAATTTTTAAGTGTATAATGTGTTAAACTAGCTGCATATGCTTGCTG
CTTGAGAGTTTTGCTTACTGAGTATGATTTATGAAAATATTATACACAGGAGCTAGTGATTCTAATTGTT
TGTGTATTTTAGATTCACAGTCCCAAGGCTCATTTCAGGCCCCTCAGTCCTCACAGTCTGTTCATGATCA
TAATCAGCCATACCACATTTGTAGAGGTTTTACTTGCTTTAAAAAACCTCCCACACCTCCCCCTGAACCT
GAAACATAAAATGAATGCAATTGTTGTTGTTAACTTGTTTATTGCAGCTTATAATGGTTACAAATAAAGC
AATAGCATCACAAATTTCACAAATAAAGCATTTTTTTCACTGCATTCTAGTTGTGGTTTGTCCAAACTCA
TCAATGTATCTTATCATGTCTGGATCGATCCTGCATTAATGAATCGGCCAACGCGCGGGGAGAGGCGGTT
TGCGTATTGGCTGGCGTAATAGCGAAGAGGCCCGCACCGATCGCCCTTCCCAACAGTTGCGCAGCCTGAA
TGGCGAATGGG
[124 nt withheld, positions 782-905]
C
[91 nt withheld, positions 907-997]
A
[49 nt withheld, positions 999-1047]
CCTTTGACGTTGGAGTCCACGTTCTT
[37 nt withheld, positions 1074-1110]
ACCCTATCTCGGTCTATTCTTTTGATTTATAAGGGATTTTGCCGATTTCGGCCTATTGGTTAAAAAATGA
GCTGATTTAACAAAAATTTAACGCGAATTTTAACAAAATATTAACGCTTACAATTTAGGTGGCACTTTTC
GGGGAAATGTGCGCGGAACCCCTATTTGTTTATTTTTCTAAATACATTCAAATATGTATCCGCTCATGCC
AGGTCTTGGACTGGTGAGAACGGCTTGCTCGGCAGCTTCGATGTGTGCTGGAGGGAGAATAAAGGTCTGA
GATGTGCGATAGAGGGAAGTCGCATTGAATTATGTGCTGTGTAGGGATCGCTGGTATCAAATATGTGTGC
CCACCCCTGGCATGAGACAATAACCCTGATAAATGCTTCAATAATATTGAAAAAGGAAGAGTATGAGTAT
TCAACATTTCCGTGTCGCCCTTATTCCCTTTTTTGCGGCATTTTGCCTTCCTGTTTTTGCTCACCCAGAA
ACGCTGGTGAAAGTAAAAGATGCTGAAGATCAGTTGGGTGCACGAGTGGGTTACATCGAACTGGATCTCA
ACAGCGGTAAGATCCTTGAGAGTTTTCGCCCCGAAGAACGTTTTCCAATGATGAGCACTTTTAAAGTTCT
GCTATGTGGCGCGGTATTATCCCGTATTGACGCCGGGCAAGAGCAACTCGGTCGCCGCATACACTATTCT
CAGAATGACTTGGTTGAGTACTCACCAGTCACAGAAAAGCATCTTACGGATGGCATGACAGTAAGAGAAT
TATGCAGTGCTGCCATAACCATGAGTGATAACACTGCGGCCAACTTACTTCTGACAACGATCGGAGGACC
GAAGGAGCTAACCGCTTTTTTGCACAACATGGGGGATCATGTAACTCGCCTTGATCGTTGGGAACCGGAG
CTGAATGAAGCCATACCAAACGACGAGCGTGACACCACGATGCCTGTAGCAATGGCAACAACGTTGCGCA
AACTATTAACTGGCGAACTACTTACTCTAGCTTCCCGGCAACAATTAATAGACTGGATGGAGGCGGATAA
AGTTGCAGGACCACTTCTGCGCTCGGCCCTTCCGGCTGGCTGGTTTATTGCTGATAAATCTGGAGCCGGT
GAGCGTGGGTCTCGCGGTATCATTGCAGCACTGGGGCCAGATGGTAAGCCCTCCCGTATCGTAGTTATCT
ACACGACGGGGAGTCAGGCAACTATGGATGAACGAAATAGACAGATCGCTGAGATAGGTGCCTCACTGAT
TAAGCATTGGTAACTGTCAGACCAAGTTTACTCATATATACTTTAGATTGATTTAAAACTTCATTTTTAA
TTTAAAAGGATCTAGGTGAAGATCCTTTTTGATAATCTCATGCCATAACTTCGTATAATGTATGCTATAC
GAAGTTATGGCATGACCAAAATCCCTTAACGTGAGTTTTCGTTCCACTGAGCGTCAGACCCCGTAGAAAA
GATCAAAGGATCTTCTTGAGATCCTTTTTTTCTGCGCGTAATCTGCTGCTTGCAAACAAAAAAACCACCG
CTACCAGCGGTGGTTTGTTTGCCGGATCAAGAGCTACCAACTCTTTTTCCGAAGGTAACTGGCTTCAGCA
GAGCGCAGATACCAAATACTGTTCTTCTAGTGTAGCCGTAGTTAGGCCACCACTTCAAGAACTCTGTAGC
ACCGCCTACATACCTCGCTCTGCTAATCCTGTTACCAGTGGCTGCTGCCAGTGGCGATAAGTCGTGTCTT
ACCGGGTTGGACTCAAGACGATAGTTACCGGATAAGGCGCAGCGGTCGGGCTGAACGGGGGGTTCGTGCA
CACAGCCCAGCTTGGAGCGAACGACCTACACCGAACTGAGATACCTACAGCGTGAGCTATGAGAAAGCGC
CACGCTTCCCGAAGGGAGAAAGGCGGACAGGTATCCGGTAAGCGGCAGGGTCGGAACAGGAGAGCGCACG
AGGGAGCTTCCAGGGGGAAACGCCTGGTATCTTTATAGTCCTGTCGGGTTTCGCCACCTCTGACTTGAGC
GTCGATTTTTGTGATGCTCGTCAGGGGGGCGGAGCCTATGGAAAAACGCCAGCAACGCGGCCTTTTTACG
GTTCCTGGCCTTTTGCTGGCCTTTTGCTCACATGTTCTTTCCTGCGTTATCCCCTGATTCTGTGGATAAC
CGTATTACCGCCTTTGAGTGAGCTGATACCGCTCGCCGCAGCCGAACGACCGAGCGCAGCGAGTCAGTGA
GCGAGGAAGCGGAAGAGCGCCCAATACGCAAACCGCCTCTCCCCGCGCGTTGGCCGATTCATTAATGCAG
AGCTTGCAATTCGCGCTTTTTCAATATTATTGAAGCATTTATCAGGGTTATTGTCTCATGAGCGGATACA
TATTTGAATGTATTTAGAAAAATAAACAAATAGGGGTTCCGCGCACATTTCCCCGAAAAGTGCCACCTGA
CGTCTAAGAAACCATTATTATCATGACATTAACCTATAAAAATAGGCGTATTACGAGGCCCTTTCACGCA
TTAGATGCATGTCGTTACATAACTTACGGTAAATGGCCCGCCTGGCTGACCGCCCAACGACCCCCGCCCA
TTGACGTCAATAATGACGTATGTTCCCATAGTAACGCCAATAGGGACTTTCCATTGACGTCAATGGGTGG
AGTATTTACGGTAAACTGCCCACTTGGCAGTACATCAAGTGTATCATATGCCAAGTACGCCCCCTATTGA
CGTCAATGACGGTAAATGGCCCGCCTGGCATTATGCCCAGTACATGACCTTATGGGACTTTCCTACTTGG
CAGTACATCTACGTATTAGTCATCGCTATTACCATGGTGATGCGGTTTTGGCAGTACATCAATGGGCGTG
GATAGCGGTTTGACTCACGGGGATTTCCAAGTCTCCACCCCATTGACGTCAATGGGAGTTTGTTTTGGCA
CCAAAATCAACGGGACTTTCCAAAATGTCGTAACAACTCCGCCCCATTGACGCAAATGGGCGGTAGGCGT
GTACGGTGGGAGGTCTATATAAGCAGAGCTCGTTTAGTGAACCGTCAGATCGCCTGGAGACGCCATCCAC
GCTGTTTTGACCTCCATAGAAGACACCGGGACCGATCCAGCCTCCGGACTCTAGCCTAGGCCGCGGGACG
GATAACAATTTCACACAGGAAACAGCTATGACCATTAGGCCTATTTAGGTGACACTATAGAACAAGTTTG
TACAAAAAAGCAGGCTGGTACCGGTCCGGAATTCCCGGGATCGACTGCGTTAACTGGAGCCAGGCTGAGC
GTCGGCGCCGGGGTTCGGTGGCCTCTAGTGAGATCTGGAGGATCCAAGGATTCTGTAGCTACA
[2664 nt withheld, positions 4464-7127]
TGAATAGCCCGACAGTTCTGAACTGGAACATGGGCATTGGGTTCTAAAGGACTAACATAAAATCTGTGAA
TTAAAAAAGCTCAATGCATTGTCTTGTGGAGGATGAATAGATGTGATCACTGAGACAGCCACTTGGTTTT
TGGCTCTTTCAGAGAGGTCTCAGGTTCTTTCCATGCAGACTCCTCAGATCTGAACACAGTTTAGTGCTTT
ACATGCTGTGCTCTTTGAAGAGATTTCAACAAGAATATTGTATGTTAAAGCATCAGAGATGGTAATCTAC
AGCTCACCTCTGAAGGCAAATATAAGCTGGGAAAAAAGTTTTGATGAAATTCTTGAAGTTCATGGTGATC
AGTGCAATTGACCTTCTCCCTCACTCCTGCCAGTTGAAAATGGATTTTTAAATTATACTGTAGCTGATGA
AACTCCTGATTTTGTAGTTAATTTATTAAGTCTGGGATGTAGAACTTCAAGAAGTAAGAGCTAAGTTCTA
AGTTCATGTTTGTAAATTAATACTTCATTTGGTGCTGGTCTATTTTGATTTTGGGGGGTAATCAGCATTA
TTCTTCAGAAGGGGACCTGTTTTCTTCAAGGGAAGAAACACTCTTATTCCCAAACTACAGAATAATGTGT
TAAACATGCTAAATAGTTCTATCAGGAAAACAAATCACTGTATTTATCTCCGCAGGCTATTTGTTCAGAG
AGGCCTTTTGTTTAAATATAAATGTTTAAATATAAATGTTTGTCTGGATTGGCTATAACATGTCTTTCAG
CATTAGGCTTTTAAGAAACACAGGGTTTTGTATTCTTTACTAAAGATATCAGAGCTCTTAATGTTGCTTA
GATGAGGGTGACTGTCAAGTACAAGCAAGACTGGGACCTTAGAAATCATTGTAGAAACACAGTTTTGAAA
GAAAAATACCATGTCTCTAAGCCAACTTTAATTGCTTAAAAGACATTTTTATTTAGTTGAAAAATCTAGT
TTTTTTTGTAAACTGTATCAAATCTGTATATGTTGTAATAAAACTTATGCTAGTTTATTGGAAGTGTTCA
AGAAAT
